>Addgene plasmid #170417 | pBEL1868 | addgene full sequence | sequence record 334353 | Addgene NGS Result
ACCAAATACTGTCCTTCTAGTGTAGCCGTAGTTAGGCCACCACTTCAAGAACTCTGTAGCACCGCCTACA
TACCTCGCTCTGCTAATCCTGTTACCAGTGGCTGCTGCCAGTGGCGATAAGTCGTGTCTTACCGGGTTGG
ACTCAAGACGATAGTTACCGGATAAGGCGCAGCGGTCGGGCTGAACGGGGGGTTCGTGCACACAGCCCAG
CTTGGAGCGAACGACCTACACCGAACTGAGATACCTACAGCGTGAGCTATGAGAAAGCGCCACGCTTCCC
GAAGGGAGAAAGGCGGACAGGTATCCGGTAAGCGGCAGGGTCGGAACAGGAGAGCGCACGAGGGAGCTTC
CAGGGGGAAACGCCTGGTATCTTTATAGTCCTGTCGGGTTTCGCCACCTCTGACTTGAGCGTCGATTTTT
GTGATGCTCGTCAGGGGGGCGGAGCCTATGGAAAAACGCCAGCAACGCGGCCTTTTTACGGTTCCTGGCC
TTTTGCTGGCCTTTTGCTCACATGTTCTTTCCTGCGTTATCCCCTGATTCTGTGGATAACCGTATTACCG
CCTTTGAGTGAGCTGATACCGCTCGCCGCAGCCGAACGACCGAGCGCAGCGAGTCAGTGAGCGAGGAAGC
GGAAGAGCGCCTGATGCGGTATTTTCTCCTTACGCATCTGTGCGGTATTTCACACCGCAATGGTGCACTC
TCAGTACAATCTGCTCTGATGCCGCATAGTTAAGCCAGTATACACTCCGCTATCGCTACGTGACTGGGTC
ATGGCTGCGCCCCGACACCCGCCAACACCCGCTGACGCGCCCTGACGGGCTTGTCTGCTCCCGGCATCCG
CTTACAGACAAGCTGTGACCGTCTCCGGGAGCTGCATGTGTCAGAGGTTTTCACCGTCATCACCGAAACG
CGCGAGGCAGCTGCGGTAAAGCTCATCAGCGTGGTCGTGAAGCGATTCACAGATGTCTGCCTGTTCATCC
GCGTCCAGCTCGTTGAGTTTCTCCAGAAGCGTTAATGTCTGGCTTCTGATAAAGCGGGCCATGTTAAGGG
CGGTTTTTTCCTGTTTGGTCACTGATGCCTCCGTGTAAGGGGGATTTCTGTTCATGGGGGTAATGATACC
GATGAAACGAGAGAGGATGCTCACGATACGGGTTACTGATGATGAACATGCCCGGTTACTGGAACGTTGT
GAGGGTAAACAACTGGCGGTATGGATGCGGCGGGACCAGAGAAAAATCACTCAGGGTCAATGCCAGCGCT
TCGTTAATACAGATGTAGGTGTTCCACAGGGTAGCCAGCAGCATCCTGCGATGCAGATCCGGAACATAAT
GGTGCAGGGCGCTGACTTCCGCGTTTCCAGACTTTACGAAACACGGAAACCGAAGACCATTCATGTTGTT
GCTCAGGTCGCAGACGTTTTGCAGCAGCAGTCGCTTCACGTTCGCTCGCGTATCGGTGATTCATTCTGCT
AACCAGTAAGGCAACCCCGCCAGCCTAGCCGGGTCCTCAACGACAGGAGCACGATCATGCGCACCCGTGG
CCAGGACCCAACGCTGCCCGAGATCTCGATCCCGCGAAATTAATACGACTCACTATAGGGAGACCACAAC
GGTTTCCCTCTAGAAATAATTTTGTTTAACTTTAAGAAGGAGATATACATATGGCTCTTAACACACCACA
AATTACGCCGACAAAAAAGATAACAGTGAGGGCAATCGGCGAGGAACTGCCGCGTGGTGATTACCAACGT
TGCCCGCAATGTGACATGCTGTTTAGCCTGCCCGAGATAAATTCTCATCAAAGTGCCTATTGTCCGCGCT
GTCAGGCAAAAATTCGTGACGGGCGCGACTGGTCGCTAACGCGCCTGGCGGCAATGGCCTTCACCATGCT
GTTGCTTATGCCGTTTGCCTGGGGCGAACCGCTGTTGCATATCTGGCTGTTAGGCATTCGTATTGACGCC
AACGTTATGCAAGGCATCTGGCAAATGACCAAACAGGGCGATGCGATAACGGGGTCGATGGTCTTTTTCT
GCGTTATTGGTGCCCCGCTCATTCTGGTGACCTCCATAGCTTATTTATGGTTTGGTAACCGACTGGGAAT
GAATTTACGTCCGGTACTGCTGATGCTTGAGCGACTTAAAGAGTGGGTAATGCTCGATATCTACCTGGTC
GGCATTGGCGTTGCTTCTATAAAGGTACAGGATTATGCCCATATCCAGGCTGGTGTCGGCTTGTTCTCTT
TTGTGGCGTTGGTGATTTTAACGACGGTGACGTTGTCACATCTTAATGTCGAAGAACTGTGGGAGCGATT
TTATCCGCAGCGCCCCGCTACGCGTAGGGACGAGAAACTTCGTGTCTGCCTAGGGTGCCATTTTACCGGC
TATCCAGATCAGCGTGGTCGCTGCCCGCGTTGCCATATCCCGCTACGCCTGCGTCGCCGTCATAGTCTGC
AAAAATGCTGGGCGGCGCTGTTAGCGTCAATCGTTTTATTGTTACCTGCCAACCTGTTGCCTATTTCTAT
CATTTATCTGAACGGAGGACGGCAGGAAGATACAATTCTTTCCGGAATTATGTCGCTGGCAAGTAGCAAC
ATTGCGGTTGCAGGAATCGTGTTTATCGCCAGTATTCTGGTCCCGTTTACTAAAGTGATCGTCATGTTCA
CTTTACTGTTGAGCATTCATTTTAAATGCCAGCAAGGTTTACGCACACGCATTCTGTTACTGCGGATGGT
GACCTGGATTGGTCGCTGGTCGATGCTCGACCTGTTTGTCATATCTTTAACCATGTCGCTGATTAATCGC
GATCAGATCCTCGCTTTTACTATGGGACCGGCTGCGTTTTATTTCGGCGCAGCGGTAATTTTGACTATTC
TTGCTGTGGAATGGCTGGACAGCCGCTTACTTTGGGATGCACATGAGTCAGGAAACGCCCGCTTCGACGA
CTGAAGCGCAGATTAAAAATAAACGCCGTATCTCACCTTTCTGGCTGCTGCCGTTCATCGCGCTAATGAT
TGCCAGTTGGCTGATTTGGGACAGTTATCAGGACCGGGGTAATACCGTCACCATCGACTTTATGTCGGCG
GATGGTATTGTTCCAGGCCGTACGCCTGTTCGTTATCAGGGCGTTGAAGTCGGAACAGTGCAGGACATCA
GCCTCAGCGACGATCTTCGTAAGATTGAAGTCAAGGTCAGCATCAAGTCCGATATGAAAGATGCGCTGCG
CGAAGAGACTCAGTTCTGGCTGGTGACGCCAAAAGCATCGTTGGCAGGTGTCTCCGGGCTGGACGCCCTC
GTCGGTGGGAACTATATCGGCATGATGCCCGGGAAAGGTAAAGAGCAGGATCACTTTGTCGCACTCGATA
CCCAACCGAAATATCGGCTGGACAATGGCGATCTGATGATCCACCTGCAAGCCCCCGATCTCGGTTCGCT
GAACAGCGGTTCATTGGTCTATTTCCGCAAGATCCCGGTGGGAAAAGTCTACGACTATGCCATCAATCCC
AACAAGCAAGGCGTGGTGATTGATGTCCTGATCGAGCGGCGTTTTACCGATCTGGTGAAAAAAGGTAGCC
GTTTCTGGAACGTTTCCGGCGTTGATGCCAACGTCAGTATCAGTGGCGCGAAGGTGAAACTGGAAAGCTT
GGCGGCACTGGTTAACGGTGCGATTGCCTTCGATTCACCAGAAGAGTCGAAACCTGCCGAGGCGGAAGAT
ACCTTTGGTCTGTATGAAGATCTGGCCCACAGCCAGCGTGGCGTAATAATAAAACTGGAACTGCCGAGTG
GGGCCGGATTAACCGCCGACTCGACGCCGTTAATGTATCAGGGGCTGGAAGTCGGACAGCTGACTAAACT
GGATTTAAATCCTGGTGGTAAAGTCACAGGGGAAATGACCGTTGATCCCAGCGTCGTTACCCTGCTTCGT
GAAAATACCCGCATCGAATTACGCAACCCGAAATTATCCCTTAGCGATGCTAATCTCAGCGCCCTGCTGA
CCGGCAAAACCTTCGAGCTGGTGCCCGGCGATGGCGAGCCACGCAAAGAATTCGTTGTTGTGCCAGGCGA
AAAAGCACTGCTGCATGAACCTGATGTTCTGACGCTGACCCTGACCGCGCCGGAAAGTTACGGTATTGAT
GCGGGTCAGCCGCTCATTCTTCACGGCGTGCAGGTAGGCCAGGTTATCGATCGTAAACTCACCAGCAAAG
GCGTCACCTTTACCGTCGCCATCGAGCCTCAGCATCGCGAACTGGTAAAAGGCGATAGCAAATTTGTCGT
CAACAGCCGTGTCGATGTGAAGGTGGGGCTGGATGGCGTTGAGTTTCTCGGTGCCAGCGCCTCAGAATGG
ATCAATGGCGGGATACGTATTCTGCCGGGCGATAAAGGTGAGATGAAAGCCAGCTATCCACTGTATGCCA
ATTTGGAAAAAGCGCTGGAGAACAGCCTTAGCGATTTACCCACCACAACCGTGAGTTTGAGTGCAGAGAC
GCTGCCGGATGTGCAGGCAGGATCGGTAGTGCTGTACCGTAAATTTGAAGTTGGTGAAGTGATTACCGTG
CGTCCGCGAGCTAACGCGTTTGATATCGATCTGCATATTAAGCCGGAGTATCGCAACCTTCTGACCAGCA
ATAGCGTGTTCTGGGCAGAAGGCGGGGCGAAAGTTCAGCTGAATGGTAGTGGTCTGACCGTACAGGCATC
CCCGCTCTCCAGAGCAAATAAGGGAGCCATTAGCTTCGACAACCTCAGCGGTGCCAGCGCCAGTCAGCGT
AAAGGCGATAAGCGTATTCTGTATGCTTCCGAAACAGCGGCCCGTGCGGTTGGCGGGCAGATTACGCTTC
ACGCTTTCGATGCCGGAAAACTGGCGGTCGGGATGCCAATTCGCTATCTCGGTATTGATATCGGGCAAAT
CCAGACGCTGGATCTGATTACCGCACGCAATGAAGTACAGGCAAAGGCGGTACTTTACCCGGAATATGTC
CAGACCTTTGCTCGCGGTGGTACGCGCTTCTCAGTGGTCACACCGCAAATTTCGGCAGCTGGCGTTGAGC
ATCTTGATACTATCCTCCAGCCGTATATCAACGTCGAACCAGGCCGGGGCAATCCTCGCCGCGACTTTGA
ATTACAAGAGGCCACCATTACTGATTCGCGTTACCTGGATGGCTTAAGCATTATTGTTGAAGCGCCGGAA
GCCGGTTCGTTAGGCATCGGTACGCCTGTGCTGTTCCGTGGTCTGGAAGTCGGTACGGTTACAGGAATGA
CGCTGGGGACATTGTCAGATCGCGTGATGATTGCGATGCGCATCAGTAAACGCTATCAACACCTGGTGCG
TAACAATTCCGTCTTCTGGTTGGCATCGGGTTACAGTCTGGACTTTGGTCTGACGGGCGGCGTAGTGAAA
ACCGGCACCTTTAACCAGTTTATCCGTGGCGGCATCGCCTTCGCCACGCCTCCGGGTACGCCACTGGCAC
CGAAAGCCCAGGAAGGCAAACACTTCCTGTTGCAGGAAAGTGAACCGAAAGAGTGGCGTGAATGGGGAAC
TGCGCTTCCCAAATAATGCCCACCTCGAGCAGATCCGGCTGCTAACAAAGCCCGAAAGGAAGCTGAGTTG
GCTGCTGCCACCGCTGAGCAATAACTAGCATAACCCCTTGGGGCCTCTAAACGGGTCTTGAGGGGTTTTT
TGCTGAAAGGAGGAACTATATCCGGATAATTCTTGAAGACGAAAGGGCCTCGTGATACGCCTATTTTTAT
AGGTTAATGTCATGATAATAATGGTTTCTTAGACGTCAGGTGGCACTTTTCGGGGAAATGTGCGCGGAAC
CCCTATTTGTTTATTTTTCTAAATACATTCAAATATGTATCCGCTCATGAGACAATAACCCTGATAAATG
CTTCAATAATATTGAAAAAGGAAGAGTATGAGTATTCAACATTTCCGTGTCGCCCTTATTCCCTTTTTTG
CGGCATTTTGCCTTCCTGTTTTTGCTCACCCAGAAACGCTGGTGAAAGTAAAAGATGCTGAAGATCAGTT
GGGTGCACGAGTGGGTTACATCGAACTGGATCTCAACAGCGGTAAGATCCTTGAGAGTTTTCGCCCCGAA
GAACGTTTTCCAATGATGAGCACTTTTAAAGTTCTGCTATGTGGCGCGGTATTATCCCGTGTTGACGCCG
GGCAAGAGCAACTCGGTCGCCGCATACACTATTCTCAGAATGACTTGGTTGAGTACTCACCAGTCACAGA
AAAGCATCTTACGGATGGCATGACAGTAAGAGAATTATGCAGTGCTGCCATAACCATGAGTGATAACACT
GCGGCCAACTTACTTCTGACAACGATCGGAGGACCGAAGGAGCTAACCGCTTTTTTGCACAACATGGGGG
ATCATGTAACTCGCCTTGATCGTTGGGAACCGGAGCTGAATGAAGCCATACCAAACGACGAGCGTGACAC
CACGATGCCTGCAGCAATGGCAACAACGTTGCGCAAACTATTAACTGGCGAACTACTTACTCTAGCTTCC
CGGCAACAATTAATAGACTGGATGGAGGCGGATAAAGTTGCAGGACCACTTCTGCGCTCGGCCCTTCCGG
CTGGCTGGTTTATTGCTGATAAATCTGGAGCCGGTGAGCGTGGGTCTCGCGGTATCATTGCAGCACTGGG
GCCAGATGGTAAGCCCTCCCGTATCGTAGTTATCTACACGACGGGGAGTCAGGCAACTATGGATGAACGA
AATAGACAGATCGCTGAGATAGGTGCCTCACTGATTAAGCATTGGTAACTGTCAGACCAAGTTTACTCAT
ATATACTTTAGATTGATTTAAAACTTCATTTTTAATTTAAAAGGATCTAGGTGAAGATCCTTTTTGATAA
TCTCATGACCAAAATCCCTTAACGTGAGTTTTCGTTCCACTGAGCGTCAGACCCCGTAGAAAAGATCAAA
GGATCTTCTTGAGATCCTTTTTTTCTGCGCGTAATCTGCTGCTTGCAAACAAAAAAACCACCGCTACCAG
CGGTGGTTTGTTTGCCGGATCAAGAGCTACCAACTCTTTTTCCGAAGGTAACTGGCTTCAGCAGAGCGCA
GAT
Features (pLannotate 1.2.2; 12 found; start..end, strand, type, name):
    640..779     -  misc_feature   bom: basis of mobility region from pBR322
    881..1072    -  CDS            rop: Rop protein, which maintains plasmids at low copy number; rop
   1089..1469    +  CDS            YPB1_ECOLX: Protein predicted: Swiss-Prot protein existence level 4. From Escherichia coli.
   1581..1599    +  promoter       T7 promoter: promoter for bacteriophage T7 RNA polymerase
   1631..1653    +  RBS            RBS: efficient ribosome binding site from bacteriophage T7 gene 10 (Olins and Rangwala, 1989)
   1661..2941    +  CDS            yebS: YEBS_ECOLI - Experimental evidence at protein level: Swiss-Prot protein existence level 1. Component of a transport pathway that contributes to membrane integrity. From Escherichia coli (strain K12).
   2913..5543    +  CDS            yebT: YEBT_ECOLI - Experimental evidence at protein level: Swiss-Prot protein existence level 1. Component of a transport pathway that contributes to membrane integrity (PubMed:27795327). May directly span the intermembrane space, facilitating the transport of substrates across the periplasm (Probable). From Escherichia coli (strain K12).
   5568..5617    +  CDS            SET1 (fragment): solubility-enhancement tag derived from T7 phage gene 10B
   5625..5672    +  terminator     T7 terminator: transcription terminator for bacteriophage T7 RNA polymerase
   5803..5907    +  promoter       AmpR promoter: bla
   5908..6768    +  CDS            AmpR: β-lactamase; bla; confers resistance to ampicillin, carbenicillin, and related antibiotics
   6939..454     +  rep_origin     ori (across the origin): high-copy-number ColE1/pMB1/pBR322/pUC origin of replication
