[The description below was written by a language model from this plasmid's Addgene catalogue record and pLannotate feature annotations shown in this document.]
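Description:
pBEL1868 is a bacterial expression plasmid built on the Novagen pET17b backbone, designed for genetic complementation of the E. coli letAB (formerly yebST) operon with a point-mutant form of LetB. It is propagated in E. coli through a ColE1/pMB1-type origin of replication and selected with ampicillin via the bla β-lactamase gene under its own promoter. The catalogue lists it as high copy. The feature table also detects pBR322-derived backbone elements, namely the bom mobility region and a rop coding sequence, which is normally associated with reduced copy number. The sequenced record is 7,073 nt.

The insert, assembled by Gibson cloning, carries letA (yebS) followed by letB (yebT) in their native operon arrangement, with the two reading frames slightly overlapping. Transcription is driven by a T7 promoter, translation of the first gene is initiated from the phage T7 gene 10 ribosome binding site, and the unit ends at the T7 terminator. A short fragment annotated as a gene 10B-derived solubility tag lies between letB and the terminator; it appears to be residual vector sequence, and the record lists no tag fused to either protein. LetB carries the substitution L599N, while LetA is listed without changes.

LetA and LetB are annotated as components of a transport pathway that contributes to membrane integrity, with LetB, an MCE-family protein, thought to span the periplasm and facilitate substrate movement across it. The associated study concerns the role of Ring6 in LetB function. The plasmid is intended for supplying the L599N variant in complementation experiments that test whether the mutant can substitute for wild-type LetAB.
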