Addgene plasmid #170417: pBEL1868
Purpose: Genetic complementation plasmid of LetAB with LetB mutant L599N
Depositing lab: Gira Bhabha & Damian Ekiert. Depositing organization: NYU Grossman School of Medicine. Publication: Role of Ring6 in the Function of the E. coli MCE Protein LetB. Vieni C, Coudray N, Isom GL, Bhabha G, Ekiert DC. J Mol Biol. 2022 Jan 22;434(7):167463. doi: 10.1016/j.jmb.2022.167463. PubMed 35077766.
Backbone
  Vector backbone: pET17b
  Backbone manufacturer: Novagen
  Backbone size w/o insert (bp): 3174
  Vector type: Bacterial Expression
Growth in bacteria
  Bacterial resistance: Ampicillin, 100 μg/mL
  Growth temperature: 37°C
  Growth strain: DH5alpha
  Copy number: High Copy
Gene/Insert
  Gene/Insert name: LetAB (alt name: yebST)
  Species: E. coli
  Mutation: LetA-LetB(L599N)
  Entrez Gene: letB (a.k.a. b1834, ECK1833, yebT)
  Promoter: T7
  Cloning method: Gibson Cloning
  Sequencing primers: 5′ T7; 3′ T7 Terminal
Terms and licenses: Academic/Nonprofit Terms; Industry Terms: Not Available to Industry
How to cite: pBEL1868 was a gift from Gira Bhabha & Damian Ekiert (Addgene plasmid # 170417 ; http://n2t.net/addgene:170417 ; RRID:Addgene_170417)
